>Addgene plasmid #34967 | pDS247 | depositor full sequence | sequence record 42923 | pDS247 sequence 6499 bps
CGTTTAACGGCGCGCCTAGTACGGATTAGAAGCCGCCGAGCGGGTGACAGCCCTCCGAAGGAAGACTCTC
CTCCGTGCGTCCTCGTCTTCACCGGTCGCGTTCCTGAAACGCAGATGTGCCTCGCGCCGCACTGCTCCGA
ACAATAAAGATTCTACAATACTAGCTTTTATGGTTATGAAGAGGAAAAATTGGCAGTAACCTGGCCCCAC
AAACCTTCAAATGAACGAATCAAATTAACAACCATAGGATGATAATGCGATTAGTTTTTTAGCCTTATTT
CTGGGGTAATTAATCAGCGAAGCGATGATTTTTGATCTATTAACAGATATATAAATGCAAAAACTGCATA
ACCACTTTAACTAATACTTTCAACATTTTCGGTTTGTATTACTTCTTATTCAAATGTAATAAAAGTATCA
ACAAAAAATTGTTAATATACCTCTATACTTTAACGTCAAGGAGAAAAACCCCGGATTCTGAAGCGGCCGC
ACTAGTGGATCCCCCGGGCTGCAGGAATTCGATATCAAGCTTATCGATACCGTCGACAATGTTGTCTTTC
ACAACCAAGAATAGTTTCCGCTTATTACTTTTAATACTGTCATGCATATCGACGATACGCGCACAATTTT
TCGTGCAATCATCATCTTCGAATTCGGGTCTTTCTAAAAAAAATAGAAACATCGTCATTGGTTGTGTGGT
TGGTATTGGTGTACCACTGATTCTGGTGATACTGGCTTTAATTTACATGTTTTGTATCCAATCATCAAGG
ACGGACGCGTCGACCTCGACAATGAGTAAAGGAGAAGAACTTTTCACTGGAGTTGTCCCAATTCTTGTTG
AATTAGATGGTGATGTTAATGGGCACAAATTTTCTGTCAGTGGAGAGGGTGAAGGTGATGCAACATACGG
AAAACTTACCCTTAAATTTATTTGCACTACTGGAAAACTACCTGTTCCATGGCCAACACTTGTCACTACT
TTCACTTATGGTGTTCAATGCTTTTCAAGATACCCAGATCATATGAAACAGCATGACTTTTTCAAGAGTG
CCATGCCCGAAGGTTATGTACAGGAAAGAACTATATTTTTCAAAGATGACGGGAACTACAAGACACGTGC
TGAAGTCAAGTTTGAAGGTGATACCCTTGTTAATAGAATCGAGTTAAAAGGTATTGATTTTAAAGAAGAT
GGAAACATTCTTGGACACAAATTGGAATACAACTATAACTCACACAATGTATACATCATGGCAGACAAAC
AAAAGAATGGAATCAAAGTTAACTTCAAAATTAGACACAACATTGAAGATGGAAGCGTTCAACTAGCAGA
CCATTATCAACAAAATACTCCAATTGGCGATGGCCCTGTCCTTTTACCAGACAACCATTACCTGTCCACA
CAATCTGCCCTTTCGAAAGATCCCAACGAAAAGAGAGACCACATGGTCCTTCTTGAGTTTGTAACAGCTG
CTGGGATTACACATGGCATGGATGAACTATACAAAGGTGGATCTGGAGGTTCAGGTGGAAGTCCTAGGTT
GGCTGCTGCACTTGAACGTATTGAGAAGAACTTTATCATTACTGACCCAAGGTTGCCAGATAATCCCATT
ATATTCGCGTCCGATAGTTTCTTGCAGTTGACAGAATATAGCCGTGAAGAAATTTTGGGAAGAAACTGCA
GGTTTCTACAAGGTCCTGAAACTGATCGCGCGACAGTGAGAAAAATTAGAGATGCCATAGATAACCAAAC
AGAGGTCACTGTTCAGCTGATTAATTATACAAAGAGTGGTAAAAAGTTCTGGAACCTCTTTCACTTGCAG
CCTATGCGAGATCAGAAGGGAGATGTCCAGTACTTTATTGGGGTTCAGTTGGATGGAACTGAGCATGTCC
GAGATGCTGCCGAGAGAGAGGCAGTCATGCTGATTAAGAAAACTGCAGAAGAGATTGATAAAGCGGTGGA
TAGCTGGGTGTAAGCTTCTCGAGTCATGTAATTAGTTATGTCACGCTTACATTCACGCCCTCCCCCCACA
TCCGCTCTAACCGAAAAGGAAGGAGTTAGACAACCTGAAGTCTAGGTCCCTATTTATTTTTTTATAGTTA
TGTTAGTATTAAGAACGTTATTTATATTTCAAATTTTTCTTTTTTTTCTGTACAGACGCGTGTACGCATG
TAACATTATACTGAAAACCTTGCTTGAGAAGGTTTTGGGACGCTCGAAGGCTTTAATTTGCGGCCGCAAG
CTTGGCGTAATCATGGTCATAGCTGTTTCCTGTGTGAAATTGTTATCCGCTCACAATTCCACACAACATA
CGAGCCGGAAGCATAAAGTGTAAAGCCTGGGGTGCCTAATGAGTGAGCTAACTCACATTAATTGCGTTGC
GCTCACTGCCCGCTTTCCAGTCGGGAAACCTGTCGTGCCAGCTGCATTAATGAATCGGCCAACGCGCGGG
GAGAGGCGGTTTGCGTATTGGGCGCTCTTCCGCTTCCTCGCTCACTGACTCGCTGCGCTCGGTCGTTCGG
CTGCGGCGAGCGGTATCAGCTCACTCAAAGGCGGTAATACGGTTATCCACAGAATCAGGGGATAACGCAG
GAAAGAACATGTGAGCAAAAGGCCAGCAAAAGGCCAGGAACCGTAAAAAGGCCGCGTTGCTGGCGTTTTT
CCATAGGCTCCGCCCCCCTGACGAGCATCACAAAAATCGACGCTCAAGTCAGAGGTGGCGAAACCCGACA
GGACTATAAAGATACCAGGCGTTTCCCCCTGGAAGCTCCCTCGTGCGCTCTCCTGTTCCGACCCTGCCGC
TTACCGGATACCTGTCCGCCTTTCTCCCTTCGGGAAGCGTGGCGCTTTCTCATAGCTCACGCTGTAGGTA
TCTCAGTTCGGTGTAGGTCGTTCGCTCCAAGCTGGGCTGTGTGCACGAACCCCCCGTTCAGCCCGACCGC
TGCGCCTTATCCGGTAACTATCGTCTTGAGTCCAACCCGGTAAGACACGACTTATCGCCACTGGCAGCAG
CCACTGGTAACAGGATTAGCAGAGCGAGGTATGTAGGCGGTGCTACAGAGTTCTTGAAGTGGTGGCCTAA
CTACGGCTACACTAGAAGGACAGTATTTGGTATCTGCGCTCTGCTGAAGCCAGTTACCTTCGGAAAAAGA
GTTGGTAGCTCTTGATCCGGCAAACAAACCACCGCTGGTAGCGGTGGTTTTTTTGTTTGCAAGCAGCAGA
TTACGCGCAGAAAAAAAGGATCTCAAGAAGATCCTTTGATCTTTTCTACGGGGTCTGACGCTCAGTGGAA
CGAAAACTCACGTTAAGGGATTTTGGTCATGAGATTATCAAAAAGGATCTTCACCTAGATCCTTTTAAAT
TAAAAATGAAGTTTTAAATCAATCTAAAGTATATATGAGTAAACTTGGTCTGACAGTTACCAATGCTTAA
TCAGTGAGGCACCTATCTCAGCGATCTGTCTATTTCGTTCATCCATAGTTGCCTGACTCCCCGTCGTGTA
GATAACTACGATACGGGAGGGCTTACCATCTGGCCCCAGTGCTGCAATGATACCGCGAGACCCACGCTCA
CCGGCTCCAGATTTATCAGCAATAAACCAGCCAGCCGGAAGGGCCGAGCGCAGAAGTGGTCCTGCAACTT
TATCCGCCTCCATCCAGTCTATTAATTGTTGCCGGGAAGCTAGAGTAAGTAGTTCGCCAGTTAATAGTTT
GCGCAACGTTGTTGCCATTGCTACAGGCATCGTGGTGTCACGCTCGTCGTTTGGTATGGCTTCATTCAGC
TCCGGTTCCCAACGATCAAGGCGAGTTACATGATCCCCCATGTTGTGCAAAAAAGCGGTTAGCTCCTTCG
GTCCTCCGATCGTTGTCAGAAGTAAGTTGGCCGCAGTGTTATCACTCATGGTTATGGCAGCACTGCATAA
TTCTCTTACTGTCATGCCATCCGTAAGATGCTTTTCTGTGACTGGTGAGTACTCAACCAAGTCATTCTGA
GAATAGTGTATGCGGCGACCGAGTTGCTCTTGCCCGGCGTCAATACGGGATAATACCGCGCCACATAGCA
GAACTTTAAAAGTGCTCATCATTGGAAAACGTTCTTCGGGGCGAAAACTCTCAAGGATCTTACCGCTGTT
GAGATCCAGTTCGATGTAACCCACTCGTGCACCCAACTGATCTTCAGCATCTTTTACTTTCACCAGCGTT
TCTGGGTGAGCAAAAACAGGAAGGCAAAATGCCGCAAAAAAGGGAATAAGGGCGACACGGAAATGTTGAA
TACTCATACTCTTCCTTTTTCAATATTATTGAAGCATTTATCAGGGTTATTGTCTCATGAGCGGATACAT
ATTTGAATGTATTTAGAAAAATAAACAAATAGGGGTTCCGCGCACATTTCCCCGAAAAGTGCCACCTGAC
GTCTAAGAAACCATTATTATCATGACATTAACCTATAAAAATAGGCGTATCACGAGGCCAACTGTGGGAA
TACTCAGGTATCGTAAGATGCAAGAGTTCGAATCTCTTAGCAACCATTATTTTTTTCCTCAACATAACGA
GAACACACAGGGGCGCTATCGCACAGAATCAAATTCGATGACTGGAAATTTTTTGTTAATTTCAGAGGTC
GCCTGACGCATATACCTTTTTCAACTGAAAAATTGGGAGAAAAAGGAAAGGTGAGAGGCCGGAACCGGCT
TTTCATATAGAATAGAGAAGCGTTCATGACTAAATGCTTGCATCACAATACTTGAAGTTGACAATATTAT
TTAAGGACCTATTGTTTTTTCCAATAGGTGGTTAGCAATCGTCTTACTTTCTAACTTTTCTTACCTTTTA
CATTTCAGCAATATATATATATATTTCAAGGATATACCATTCTAATGTCTGCCCCTATGTCTGCCCCTAA
GAAGATCGTCGTTTTGCCAGGTGACCACGTTGGTCAAGAAATCACAGCCGAAGCCATTAAGGTTCTTAAA
GCTATTTCTGATGTTCGTTCCAATGTCAAGTTCGATTTCGAAAATCATTTAATTGGTGGTGCTGCTATCG
ATGCTACAGGTGTCCCACTTCCAGATGAGGCGCTGGAAGCCTCCAAGAAGGTTGATGCCGTTTTGTTAGG
TGCTGTGGGTGGTCCTAAATGGGGTACAGGTAGTGTTAGACCTGAACAAGGTTTACTAAAAATCCGTAAA
GAACTTCAATTGTACGCCAACTTAAGACCATGTAACTTTGCATCCGACTCTCTTTTAGACTTATCTCCAA
TCAAGCCACAATTTGCTAAAGGTACTGACTTCGTTGTTGTCAGAGAATTAGTGGGAGGTATTTACTTTGG
TAAGAGAAAGGAAGACGATGGTGATGGTGTCGCTTGGGATAGTGAACAATACACCGTTCCAGAAGTGCAA
AGAATCACAAGAATGGCCGCTTTCATGGCCCTACAACATGAGCCACCATTGCCTATTTGGTCCTTGGATA
AAGCTAATGTTTTGGCCTCTTCAAGATTATGGAGAAAAACTGTGGAGGAAACCATCAAGAACGAATTTCC
TACATTGAAGGTTCAACATCAATTGATTGATTCTGCCGCCATGATCCTAGTTAAGAACCCAACCCACCTA
AATGGTATTATAATCACCAGCAACATGTTTGGTGATATCATCTCCGATGAAGCCTCCGTTATCCCAGGTT
CCTTGGGTTTGTTGCCATCTGCGTCCTTGGCCTCTTTGCCAGACAAGAACACCGCATTTGGTTTGTACGA
ACCATGCCACGGTTCTGCTCCAGATTTGCCAAAGAATAAGGTTGACCCTATCGCCACTATCTTGTCTGCT
GCAATGATGTTGAAATTGTCATTGAACTTGCCTGAAGAAGGTAAGGCCATTGAAGATGCAGTTAAAAAGG
TTTTGGATGCAGGTATCAGAACTGGTGATTTAGGTGGTTCCAACAGTACCACCGAAGTCGGTGATGCTGT
CGCCGAAGAAGTTAAGAAAATCCTTGCTTAAAAAGATTCTCTTTTTTTATGATATTTGTACATAAACTTT
ATAAATGAAATTCATAATAGAAACGACACGAAATTACAAAATGGAATATGTTCATAGGGTAGGCCCTTTC
GTCTCGCGCGTTTCGGTGATGACGGTGAAAACCTCTGACACATGCAGCTCCCGGAGACGGTCACAGCTTG
TCTGTAAGCGGATGCCGGGAGCAGACAAGCCCGTCAGGGCGCGTCAGCGGGTGTTGGCGGGTGTCGGGGC
TGGCTTAACTATGCGGCATCAGAGCAGATTGTACTGAGAGTGCACCATATGCGGTGTGAAATACCGCACA
GATGCGTAAGGAGAAAATACCGCATCAGGCGCCATTCGCCATTCAGGCTGCGCAACTGTTGGGAAGGGCG
ATCGGTGCGGGCCTCTTCGCTATTACGCCAGCTGGCGAAAGGGGGATGTGCTGCAAGGCGATTAAGTTGG
GTAACGCCAGGGTTTTCCCAGTCACGACGTTGTAAAACGACGGCCAGTGAATTCGAGCT
Features (pLannotate 1.2.2; 19 found; start..end, strand, type, name):
     22..463     +  promoter       GAL1 promoter: S. cerevisiae GAL1; inducible promoter, regulated by Gal4
    491..547     +  misc_feature   MCS (fragment): pBluescript multiple cloning site
    548..655     -  CDS            JIP3 (fragment): JIP3_YEAST - Protein predicted: Swiss-Prot protein existence level 4. From Saccharomyces cerevisiae (strain ATCC 204508 / S288c) (Baker's yeast).
    645..776     +  CDS            MTL1 (fragment): MTL1_YEAST - Experimental evidence at protein level: Swiss-Prot protein existence level 1. Involved in cell integrity signaling during vegetative growth at elevated temperature. Acts positively on the PKC1-MAPK pathway. Cell membrane sensor of oxidative stress in the cell integrity pathway upstream of PKC1. Required to transmit the oxidative signal to SLT2 and to restore the correct actin organization following oxidative stress. Multicopy suppressor of 1,3-beta-glucan synthase (GS) mutation. Also suppresses RGD1 null mutations. From Saccharomyces cerevisiae (strain ATCC 204508 / S288c) (Baker'
    792..1505    +  CDS            GFP (S65T): GFP (S65T) is a basic (constitutively fluorescent) green fluorescent protein published in 1995, derived from Aequorea victoria.
   1560..1877    +  CDS            miniSOG: miniSOG is a basic (constitutively fluorescent) cyan fluorescent protein published in 2011, derived from Arabidopsis thaliana. It requires the cofactor flavin for fluorescence.
   1984..2231    +  terminator     CYC1 terminator: S. cerevisiae CYC1; transcription terminator for CYC1
   2280..2296    -  protein_bind   lac operator: The lac repressor binds to the lac operator to inhibit transcription in E. coli. This inhibition can be relieved by adding lactose or isopropyl-β-D-thiogalactopyranoside (IPTG). lac repressor encoded by lacI
   2304..2334    -  promoter       lac promoter: promoter for the E. coli lac operon
   2349..2370    -  protein_bind   CAP binding site: CAP binding activates transcription in the presence of cAMP. E. coli catabolite activator protein
   2383..2475    -  CDS            lacI (fragment): lac repressor; lacI; The lac repressor binds to the lac operator to inhibit transcription in E. coli. This inhibition can be relieved by adding lactose or isopropyl-β-D-thiogalactopyranoside (IPTG).
   2658..3246    -  rep_origin     ori: high-copy-number ColE1/pMB1/pBR322/pUC origin of replication
   3417..4277    -  CDS            AmpR: β-lactamase; bla; confers resistance to ampicillin, carbenicillin, and related antibiotics
   4278..4382    -  promoter       AmpR promoter: bla
   4470..4874    +  promoter       LEU2 promoter: S. cerevisiae LEU2
   4887..5981    +  CDS            LEU2: 3-isopropylmalate dehydrogenase, required for leucine biosynthesis; S. cerevisiae LEU2; yeast auxotrophic marker
   6093..6128    +  CDS            rop (fragment): Rop protein, which maintains plasmids at low copy number; rop
   6230..6329    +  misc_feature   bom (fragment): basis of mobility region from pBR322
   6335..6492    -  CDS            lacZα (fragment): LacZα fragment of β-galactosidase; lacZ fragment
