[The description below was written by a language model from this plasmid's Addgene catalogue record and pLannotate feature annotations shown in this document.]
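Description:
pDS247 is a yeast integrating expression plasmid built on YIPlac128, with a total length of about 6.5 kb. The feature table shows no yeast replication origin, consistent with an integrative vector that must recombine into the S. cerevisiae genome to be maintained. Yeast transformants are selected through the LEU2 marker, which is expressed from its own promoter. In E. coli the plasmid replicates at high copy from a ColE1/pUC-type origin and is selected with ampicillin via the β-lactamase gene. Remnants of the lacZα region, lac promoter/operator and pBR322-derived sequences flank the cloning site.

The payload is a PGAL–Mid2(SS/TM)–GFP–LOVpep–TCYC1 cassette. The galactose-inducible, Gal4-regulated GAL1 promoter drives a fusion protein that begins with the signal sequence and transmembrane segment of the yeast cell-wall sensor Mid2. The automated annotation labels this region as partial JIP3 and MTL1 matches, which probably reflects sequence overlap or homology rather than separate genes. GFP(S65T) follows, then LOVpep, and the CYC1 terminator ends the transcript. LOVpep is based on the Avena sativa phototropin LOV2 domain (residues 404–540) with a peptide epitope engineered at its C-terminal end. The annotation tool calls this region miniSOG, a related LOV-derived protein. This version carries T406A, T407A, V416I and T–2S, in addition to the G528A and N534E changes noted by the depositor.

The construct belongs to the TULIPs system of tunable, light-controlled interacting protein tags. It provides a fluorescent, membrane-anchored bait to which a partner protein carrying the cognate binding domain can be recruited on illumination. The listed mutations presumably adjust the properties of the photoswitch, although the record does not state their individual effects.
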