Addgene plasmid #34967: pDS247
Depositing lab: Michael Glotzer. Depositing organization: University of Chicago. Publication: TULIPs: tunable, light-controlled interacting protein tags for cell biology. Strickland D, Lin Y, Wagner E, Hope CM, Zayner J, Antoniou C, Sosnick TR, Weiss EL, Glotzer M. Nat Methods. 2012 Mar 4. doi: 10.1038/nmeth.1904. PubMed 22388287.
Backbone
  Vector backbone: YIPlac128
  Backbone size w/o insert (bp): 4263
  Modifications to backbone: PGAL-Mid2(SS/TM)-GFP-LOVpep-TCYC1 cassette inserted into YIPlac128
  Vector type: Yeast Expression
  Selectable markers: LEU2
Growth in bacteria
  Bacterial resistance: Ampicillin, 100 μg/mL
  Growth temperature: 37°C
  Growth strain: DH5alpha
  Copy number: High Copy
Gene/Insert
  Gene/Insert name: Mid2(SS/TM)-GFP-LOVpep
  Species: S. cerevisiae (budding yeast); A. sativa
  Insert size (bp): 2236
  Mutation: T406A, T407A, V416I, T–2S
  Cloning method: Restriction Enzyme; 5′ cloning site SacI (not destroyed); 3′ cloning site SphI (destroyed during cloning)
  Sequencing primers: 5′ M13 fwd; 3′ M13 rev
Resource information
  A portion of this plasmid was derived from a plasmid made by: GFP(S65T) CDS and other sequences from pGREG plasmids (EUROSCARF). A. sativa LOV2 CDS from Kevin Gardner, UT Southwestern Medical Center
Terms and licenses: Academic/Nonprofit Terms; Industry Terms: Not Available to Industry
Depositor comments: The LOV2 domain is amino acids 404-540 and differs from the wild-type A. sativa LOV2 sequence by the point mutations G528A and N534E. See Strickland et al. for details.
How to cite: pDS247 was a gift from Michael Glotzer (Addgene plasmid # 34967 ; http://n2t.net/addgene:34967 ; RRID:Addgene_34967)
