>Addgene plasmid #34967 | pDS247 | addgene partial sequence | sequence record 44917 | CYC1 5'-GCGTGAATGTAAGCGTGAC-3'
AGCTATCCACCGCTTTATCAATCTCTTCTGCAGTTTTCTTAATCAGCATGACTGCCTCTCTCTCGGCAGC
ATCTCGGACATGCTCAGTTCCATCCAACTGAACCCCAATAAAGTACTGGACATCTCCCTTCTGATCTCGC
ATAGGCTGCAAGTGAAAGAGGTTCCAGAACTTTTTACCACTCTTTGTATAATTAATCAGCTGAACAGTGA
CCTCTGTTTGGTTATCTATGGCATCTCTAATTTTTCTCACTGTCGCGCGATCAGTTTCAGGACCTTGTAG
AAACCTGCAGTTTCTTCCCAAAATTTCTTCACGGCTATATTCTGTCAACTGCAAGAAACTATCGGACGCG
AATATAATGGGATTATCTGGCAACCTTGGGTCAGTAATGATAAAGTTCTTCTCAATACGTTCAAGTGCAG
CAGCCAACCTAGGACTTCCACCTGAACCTCCAGATCCACCTTTGTATAGTTCATCCATGCCATGTGTAAT
CCCAGCAGCTGTTACAAACTCAAGAAGGACCATGTGGTCTCTCTTTTCGTTGGGATCTTTCGAAAGGGCA
GATTGTGTGGACAGGTAATGGTTGTCTGGTAAAAGGACAGGGCCATCGCCAATTGGAGTATTTTGTTGAT
AATGGTCTGCTAGTTGAACGCTTCCATCTTCAATGTTGTGTCTAATTTTGAAGTTAACTTTGATTCCATT
CTTTTGTTTGTCTGCCATGATGTATACATTGTGTGAGTTATAGTTGTATTCCAATTTGTGTCCAAGAATG
TTTCCATCTTCTTTAAAATCAATACCTTT
