>Addgene plasmid #34967 | pDS247 | addgene partial sequence | sequence record 44919 | GFPfusionREV 5'-CTCCACTGACAGAAAATTTG-3'
GGACACTCCAGTGAAAAGTTCTTCTCCTTTACTCATTGTCGAGGTCGACGCGTCCGTCCTTGATGATTGG
ATACAAAACATGTAAATTAAAGCCAGTATCACCAGAATCAGTGGTACACCAATACCAACCACACAACCAA
TGACGATGTTTCTATTTTTTTTAGAAAGACCCGAATTCGAAGATGATGATTGCACGAAAAATTGTGCGCG
TATCGTCGATATGCATGACAGTATTAAAAGTAATAAGCGGAAACTATTCTTGGTTGTGAAAGACAACATT
GTCGACGGTATCGATAAGCTTGATATCGAATTCCTGCAGCCCGGGGGATCCACTAGTGCGGCCGCTTCAG
AATCCGGGGTTTTTCTCCTTGACGTTAAAGTATAGAGGTATATTAACAATTTTTTGTTGATACTTTTATT
ACATTTGAATAAGAAGTAATACAAACCGAAAATGTTGAAAGTATTAGTTAAAGTGGTTATGCAGTTTTTG
CATTTATATATCTGTTAATAGATCAAAAATCATCGCTTCGCTGATTAATTACCCCAGAAATAAGGCTAAA
AAACTAATCGCATTATCATCCTATGGTTGTTAATTTGATTCGTTCATTTGAAGGTTTGTGGGGCCAGGTT
ACTGCCAATTTTTCCTCTTCATAACCATAAAAGCTAGTATTGTAGAATCTTTATTGTTCGGAGCAGTGCG
GCGCGAGGCACATCTGCGTTTCAGGAACGCGACCGGTGAAGACGAGGACGCACGGAGGAGAGTCTTCCTT
CGGAGGGCTGTCACCCGCTCGGCGGCTTCT
